>Addgene plasmid #195458 | pMZ-347 | addgene full sequence | sequence record 384251 | Addgene NGS Result
CGATACCGTCGACCTCGAGGGAATTAATTCGAGCTCGGTACCTTTAAGACCAATGACTTACAAGGCAGCT
GTAGATCTTAGCCACTTTTTAAAAGAAAAGGGGGGACTGGAAGGGCTAATTCACTCCCAACGAAGACAAG
ATCTGCTTTTTGCTTGTACTGGGTCTCTCTGGTTAGACCAGATCTGAGCCTGGGAGCTCTCTGGCTAACT
AGGGAACCCACTGCTTAAGCCTCAATAAAGCTTGCCTTGAGTGCTTCAAGTAGTGTGTGCCCGTCTGTTG
TGTGACTCTGGTAACTAGAGATCCCTCAGACCCTTTTAGTCAGTGTGGAAAATCTCTAGCAGCATCTAGA
ATTAATTCCGTGTATTCTATAGTGTCACCTAAATCGTATGTGTATGATACATAAGGTTATGTATTAATTG
TAGCCGCGTTCTAACGACAATATGTACAAGCCTAATTGTGTAGCATCTGGCTTACTGAAGCAGACCCTAT
CATCTCTCTCGTAAACTGCCGTCAGAGTCGGTTTGGTTGGACGAACCTTCTGAGTTTCTGGTAACGCCGT
CCCGCACCCGGAAATGGTCAGCGAACCAATCAGCAGGGTCATCGCTAGCCAGATCCTCTACGCCGGACGC
ATCGTGGCCGGCATCACCGGCGCCACAGGTGCGGTTGCTGGCGCCTATATCGCCGACATCACCGATGGGG
AAGATCGGGCTCGCCACTTCGGGCTCATGAGCGCTTGTTTCGGCGTGGGTATGGTGGCAGGCCCCGTGGC
CGGGGGACTGTTGGGCGCCATCTCCTTGCATGCACCATTCCTTGCGGCGGCGGTGCTCAACGGCCTCAAC
CTACTACTGGGCTGCTTCCTAATGCAGGAGTCGCATAAGGGAGAGCGTCGAATGGTGCACTCTCAGTACA
ATCTGCTCTGATGCCGCATAGTTAAGCCAGCCCCGACACCCGCCAACACCCGCTGACGCGCCCTGACGGG
CTTGTCTGCTCCCGGCATCCGCTTACAGACAAGCTGTGACCGTCTCCGGGAGCTGCATGTGTCAGAGGTT
TTCACCGTCATCACCGAAACGCGCGAGACGAAAGGGCCTCGTGATACGCCTATTTTTATAGGTTAATGTC
ATGATAATAATGGTTTCTTAGACGTCAGGTGGCACTTTTCGGGGAAATGTGCGCGGAACCCCTATTTGTT
TATTTTTCTAAATACATTCAAATATGTATCCGCTCATGAGACAATAACCCTGATAAATGCTTCAATAATA
TTGAAAAAGGAAGAGTATGAGTATTCAACATTTCCGTGTCGCCCTTATTCCCTTTTTTGCGGCATTTTGC
CTTCCTGTTTTTGCTCACCCAGAAACGCTGGTGAAAGTAAAAGATGCTGAAGATCAGTTGGGTGCACGAG
TGGGTTACATCGAACTGGATCTCAACAGCGGTAAGATCCTTGAGAGTTTTCGCCCCGAAGAACGTTTTCC
AATGATGAGCACTTTTAAAGTTCTGCTATGTGGCGCGGTATTATCCCGTATTGACGCCGGGCAAGAGCAA
CTCGGTCGCCGCATACACTATTCTCAGAATGACTTGGTTGAGTACTCACCAGTCACAGAAAAGCATCTTA
CGGATGGCATGACAGTAAGAGAATTATGCAGTGCTGCCATAACCATGAGTGATAACACTGCGGCCAACTT
ACTTCTGACAACGATCGGAGGACCGAAGGAGCTAACCGCTTTTTTGCACAACATGGGGGATCATGTAACT
CGCCTTGATCGTTGGGAACCGGAGCTGAATGAAGCCATACCAAACGACGAGCGTGACACCACGATGCCTG
TAGCAATGGCAACAACGTTGCGCAAACTATTAACTGGCGAACTACTTACTCTAGCTTCCCGGCAACAATT
AATAGACTGGATGGAGGCGGATAAAGTTGCAGGACCACTTCTGCGCTCGGCCCTTCCGGCTGGCTGGTTT
ATTGCTGATAAATCTGGAGCCGGTGAGCGTGGGTCTCGCGGTATCATTGCAGCACTGGGGCCAGATGGTA
AGCCCTCCCGTATCGTAGTTATCTACACGACGGGGAGTCAGGCAACTATGGATGAACGAAATAGACAGAT
CGCTGAGATAGGTGCCTCACTGATTAAGCATTGGTAACTGTCAGACCAAGTTTACTCATATATACTTTAG
ATTGATTTAAAACTTCATTTTTAATTTAAAAGGATCTAGGTGAAGATCCTTTTTGATAATCTCATGACCA
AAATCCCTTAACGTGAGTTTTCGTTCCACTGAGCGTCAGACCCCGTAGAAAAGATCAAAGGATCTTCTTG
AGATCCTTTTTTTCTGCGCGTAATCTGCTGCTTGCAAACAAAAAAACCACCGCTACCAGCGGTGGTTTGT
TTGCCGGATCAAGAGCTACCAACTCTTTTTCCGAAGGTAACTGGCTTCAGCAGAGCGCAGATACCAAATA
CTGTTCTTCTAGTGTAGCCGTAGTTAGGCCACCACTTCAAGAACTCTGTAGCACCGCCTACATACCTCGC
TCTGCTAATCCTGTTACCAGTGGCTGCTGCCAGTGGCGATAAGTCGTGTCTTACCGGGTTGGACTCAAGA
CGATAGTTACCGGATAAGGCGCAGCGGTCGGGCTGAACGGGGGGTTCGTGCACACAGCCCAGCTTGGAGC
GAACGACCTACACCGAACTGAGATACCTACAGCGTGAGCTATGAGAAAGCGCCACGCTTCCCGAAGGGAG
AAAGGCGGACAGGTATCCGGTAAGCGGCAGGGTCGGAACAGGAGAGCGCACGAGGGAGCTTCCAGGGGGA
AACGCCTGGTATCTTTATAGTCCTGTCGGGTTTCGCCACCTCTGACTTGAGCGTCGATTTTTGTGATGCT
CGTCAGGGGGGCGGAGCCTATGGAAAAACGCCAGCAACGCGGCCTTTTTACGGTTCCTGGCCTTTTGCTG
GCCTTTTGCTCACATGTTCTTTCCTGCGTTATCCCCTGATTCTGTGGATAACCGTATTACCGCCTTTGAG
TGAGCTGATACCGCTCGCCGCAGCCGAACGACCGAGCGCAGCGAGTCAGTGAGCGAGGAAGCGGAAGAGC
GCCCAATACGCAAACCGCCTCTCCCCGCGCGTTGGCCGATTCATTAATGCAGCTGTGGAATGTGTGTCAG
TTAGGGTGTGGAAAGTCCCCAGGCTCCCCAGCAGGCAGAAGTATGCAAAGCATGCATCTCAATTAGTCAG
CAACCAGGTGTGGAAAGTCCCCAGGCTCCCCAGCAGGCAGAAGTATGCAAAGCATGCATCTCAATTAGTC
AGCAACCATAGTCCCGCCCCTAACTCCGCCCATCCCGCCCCTAACTCCGCCCAGTTCCGCCCATTCTCCG
CCCCATGGCTGACTAATTTTTTTTATTTATGCAGAGGCCGAGGCCGCCTCGGCCTCTGAGCTATTCCAGA
AGTAGTGAGGAGGCTTTTTTGGAGGCCTAGGCTTTTGCAAAAAGCTTGGACACAAGACAGGCTTGCGAGA
TATGTTTGAGAATACCACTTTATCCCGCGTCAGGGAGAGGCAGTGCGTAAAAAGACGCGGACTCATGTGA
AATACTGGTTTTTAGTGCGCCAGATCTCTATAATCTCGCGCAACCTATTTTCCCCTCGAACACTTTTTAA
GCCGTAGATAAACAGGCTGGGACACTTCACATGAGCGAAAAATACATCGTCACCTGGGACATGTTGCAGA
TCCATGCACGTAAACTCGCAAGCCGACTGATGCCTTCTGAACAATGGAAAGGCATTATTGCCGTAAGCCG
TGGCGGTCTGTACCGGGTGCGTTACTGGCGCGTGAACTGGGTATTCGTCATGTCGATACCGTTTGTATTT
CCAGCTACGATCACGACAACCAGCGCGAGCTTAAAGTGCTGAAACGCGCAGAAGGCGATGGCGAAGGCTT
CATCGTTATTGATGACCTGGTGGATACCGGTGGTACTGCGGTTGCGATTCGTGAAATGTATCCAAAAGCG
CACTTTGTCACCATCTTCGCAAAACCGGCTGGTCGTCCGCTGGTTGATGACTATGTTGTTGATATCCCGC
AAGATACCTGGATTGAACAGCCGTGGGATATGGGCGTCGTATTCGTCCCGCCAATCTCCGGTCGCTAATC
TTTTCAACGCCTGGCACTGCCGGGCGTTGTTCTTTTTAACTTCAGGCGGGTTACAATAGTTTCCAGTAAG
TATTCTGGAGGCTGCATCCATGACACAGGCAAACCTGAGCGAAACCCTGTTCAAACCCCGCTTTAAACAT
CCTGAAACCTCGACGCTAGTCCGCCGCTTTAATCACGGCGCACAACCGCCTGTGCAGTCGGCCCTTGATG
GTAAAACCATCCCTCACTGGTATCGCATGATTAACCGTCTGATGTGGATCTGGCGCGGCATTGACCCACG
CGAAATCCTCGACGTCCAGGCACGTATTGTGATGAGCGATGCCGAACGTACCGACGATGATTTATACGAT
ACGGTGATTGGCTACCGTGGCGGCAACTGGATTTATGAGTGGGCCCCGGATCTTTGTGAAGGAACCTTAC
TTCTGTGGTGTGACATAATTGGACAAACTACCTACAGAGATTTAAAGCTCTAAGGTAAATATAAAATTTT
TAAGTGTATAATGTGTTAAACTACTGATTCTAATTGTTTGTGTATTTTAGATTCCAACCTATGGAACTGA
TGAATGGGAGCAGTGGTGGAATGCCTTTAATGAGGAAAACCTGTTTTGCTCAGAAGAAATGCCATCTAGT
GATGATGAGGCTACTGCTGACTCTCAACATTCTACTCCTCCAAAAAAGAAGAGAAAGGTAGAAGACCCCA
AGGACTTTCCTTCAGAATTGCTAAGTTTTTTGAGTCATGCTGTGTTTAGTAATAGAACTCTTGCTTGCTT
TGCTATTTACACCACAAAGGAAAAAGCTGCACTGCTATACAAGAAAATTATGGAAAAATATTCTGTAACC
TTTATAAGTAGGCATAACAGTTATAATCATAACATACTGTTTTTTCTTACTCCACACAGGCATAGAGTGT
CTGCTATTAATAACTATGCTCAAAAATTGTGTACCTTTAGCTTTTTAATTTGTAAAGGGGTTAATAAGGA
ATATTTGATGTATAGTGCCTTGACTAGAGATCATAATCAGCCATACCACATTTGTAGAGGTTTTACTTGC
TTTAAAAAACCTCCCACACCTCCCCCTGAACCTGAAACATAAAATGAATGCAATTGTTGTTGTTAACTTG
TTTATTGCAGCTTATAATGGTTACAAATAAAGCAATAGCATCACAAATTTCACAAATAAAGCATTTTTTT
CACTGCATTCTAGTTGTGGTTTGTCCAAACTCATCAATGTATCTTATCATGTCTGGATCAACTGGATAAC
TCAAGCTAACCAAAATCATCCCAAACTTCCCACCCCATACCCTATTACCACTGCCAATTACCTGTGGTTT
CATTTACTCTAAACCTGTGATTCCTCTGAATTATTTTCATTTTAAAGAAATTGTATTTGTTAAATATGTA
CTACAAACTTAGTAGTTGGAAGGGCTAATTCACTCCCAAAGAAGACAAGATATCCTTGATCTGTGGATCT
ACCACACACAAGGCTACTTCCCTGATTAGCAGAACTACACACCAGGGCCAGGGGTCAGATATCCACTGAC
CTTTGGATGGTGCTACAAGCTAGTACCAGTTGAGCCAGATAAGGTAGAAGAGGCCAATAAAGGAGAGAAC
ACCAGCTTGTTACACCCTGTGAGCCTGCATGGGATGGATGACCCGGAGAGAGAAGTGTTAGAGTGGAGGT
TTGACAGCCGCCTAGCATTTCATCACGTGGCCCGAGAGCTGCATCCGGAGTACTTCAAGAACTGCTGATA
TCGAGCTTGCTACAAGGGACTTTCCGCTGGGGACTTTCCAGGGAGGCGTGGCCTGGGCGGGACTGGGGAG
TGGCGAGCCCTCAGATCCTGCATATAAGCAGCTGCTTTTTGCCTGTACTGGGTCTCTCTGGTTAGACCAG
ATCTGAGCCTGGGAGCTCTCTGGCTAACTAGGGAACCCACTGCTTAAGCCTCAATAAAGCTTGCCTTGAG
TGCTTCAAGTAGTGTGTGCCCGTCTGTTGTGTGACTCTGGTAACTAGAGATCCCTCAGACCCTTTTAGTC
AGTGTGGAAAATCTCTAGCAGTGGCGCCCGAACAGGGACTTGAAAGCGAAAGGGAAACCAGAGGAGCTCT
CTCGACGCAGGACTCGGCTTGCTGAAGCGCGCACGGCAAGAGGCGAGGGGCGGCGACTGGTGAGTACGCC
AAAAATTTTGACTAGCGGAGGCTAGAAGGAGAGAGATGGGTGCGAGAGCGTCAGTATTAAGCGGGGGAGA
ATTAGATCGCGATGGGAAAAAATTCGGTTAAGGCCAGGGGGAAAGAAAAAATATAAATTAAAACATATAG
TATGGGCAAGCAGGGAGCTAGAACGATTCGCAGTTAATCCTGGCCTGTTAGAAACATCAGAAGGCTGTAG
ACAAATACTGGGACAGCTACAACCATCCCTTCAGACAGGATCAGAAGAACTTAGATCATTATATAATACA
GTAGCAACCCTCTATTGTGTGCATCAAAGGATAGAGATAAAAGACACCAAGGAAGCTTTAGACAAGATAG
AGGAAGAGCAAAACAAAAGTAAGACCACCGCACAGCAAGCGGCCGGCCGCTGATCTTCAGACCTGGAGGA
GGAGATATGAGGGACAATTGGAGAAGTGAATTATATAAATATAAAGTAGTAAAAATTGAACCATTAGGAG
TAGCACCCACCAAGGCAAAGAGAAGAGTGGTGCAGAGAGAAAAAAGAGCAGTGGGAATAGGAGCTTTGTT
CCTTGGGTTCTTGGGAGCAGCAGGAAGCACTATGGGCGCAGCGTCAATGACGCTGACGGTACAGGCCAGA
CAATTATTGTCTGGTATAGTGCAGCAGCAGAACAATTTGCTGAGGGCTATTGAGGCGCAACAGCATCTGT
TGCAACTCACAGTCTGGGGCATCAAGCAGCTCCAGGCAAGAATCCTGGCTGTGGAAAGATACCTAAAGGA
TCAACAGCTCCTGGGGATTTGGGGTTGCTCTGGAAAACTCATTTGCACCACTGCTGTGCCTTGGAATGCT
AGTTGGAGTAATAAATCTCTGGAACAGATTTGGAATCACACGACCTGGATGGAGTGGGACAGAGAAATTA
ACAATTACACAAGCTTAATACACTCCTTAATTGAAGAATCGCAAAACCAGCAAGAAAAGAATGAACAAGA
ATTATTGGAATTAGATAAATGGGCAAGTTTGTGGAATTGGTTTAACATAACAAATTGGCTGTGGTATATA
AAATTATTCATAATGATAGTAGGAGGCTTGGTAGGTTTAAGAATAGTTTTTGCTGTACTTTCTATAGTGA
ATAGAGTTAGGCAGGGATATTCACCATTATCGTTTCAGACCCACCTCCCAACCCCGAGGGGACCCGACAG
GCCCGAAGGAATAGAAGAAGAAGGTGGAGAGAGAGACAGAGACAGATCCATTCGATTAGTGAACGGATCT
CGACGGTATCGCCAAATGGCAGTATTCATCCACAATTTTAAAAGAAAAGGGGGGATTGGGGGGTACAGTG
CAGGGGAAAGAATAGTAGACATAATAGCAACAGACATACAAACTAAAGAATTACAAAAACAAATTACAAA
AATTCAAAATTTTCGGGTTTATTACAGGGACAGCAGAGATCCAGTTTGGATCGATAAGCTTGATATCGAA
TTCCTGCAGCCCCGATAAAATAAAAGATTTTATTTAGTCTCCAGAAAAAGGGGGGAATGAAAGACCCCAC
CTGTAGGTTTGGCAAGCTAGCTGCAGTAACGCCATTTTGCAAGGCATGGAAAAATACCAAACCAAGAATA
GAGAAGTTCAGATCAAGGGCGGGTACATGAAAATAGCTAACGTTGGGCCAAACAGGATATCTGCGGTGAG
CAGTTTCGGCCCCGGCCCGGGGCCAAGAACAGATGGTCACCGCAGTTTCGGCCCCGGCCCGAGGCCAAGA
ACAGATGGTCCCCAGATATGGCCCAACCCTCAGCAGTTTCTTAAGACCCATCAGATGTTTCCAGGCTCCC
CCAAGGACCTGAAATGACCCTGCGCCTTATTTGAATTAACCAATCAGCCTGCTTCTCGCTTCTGTTCGCG
CGCTTCTGCTTCCCGAGCTCTATAAAAGAGCTCACAACCCCTCACTCGGCGCGCCAGTCCTCCGACAGAC
TGAGTCGCCCGGGACGCGTGCCGCCACCATGGACTACAAAGACCATGACGGTGATTATAAAGATCATGAC
ATCGATTACAAGGATGACGATGACAAGATGGCCCCCAAGAAAAAGAGGAAGGTGGGCATTCACGGGGTGC
CGGGTGGACTCGAGGGAGGCGGTGGAAGCGGCGGTACCGCTAGCTCTAGACCCGGAGAGCGCCCATTCCA
GTGTCGGATTTGCATGCGGAACTTTTCGAGAAGACACGGCCTGGACAGACATACCCGTACTCATACAGGT
GAAAAACCCTTTCAGTGTCGGATCTGTATGCGAAATTTCTCCGACCACAGCAGCCTGAAGAGACATCTAC
GTACCCACACCGGCAGCCAGAAGCCATTTCAGTGTCGGATCTGTATGCGGAACTTCTCCGTGAGACACAA
CCTGACCAGACATCTACGTACGCACACCGGAGAGAAGCCATTCCAATGCCGAATATGCATGCGCAACTTC
AGTGACCACAGCAACCTGAGCAGACACCTAAAAACCCACACCGGTTCCCAGAAGCCATTTCAGTGTCGGA
TCTGTATGCGGAACTTCTCCCAGCGCAGCAGCCTGGTGAGACATCTACGTACGCACACCGGAGAGAAGCC
ATTCCAATGCCGAATATGCATGCGCAACTTCAGTGAGAGCGGCCACCTGAAGAGACACCTGCGTACGCAC
CTGAGGGGATCCACCTGCAGGGATGAGTTTCCCACCATGGTGTTTCCTTCTGGGCAGATCAGCCAGGCCT
CGGCCTTGGCCCCGGCCCCTCCCCAAGTCCTGCCCCAGGCTCCAGCCCCTGCCCCTGCTCCAGCCATGGT
ATCAGCTCTGGCCCAGGCCCCAGCCCCTGTCCCAGTCCTAGCCCCAGGCCCTCCTCAGGCTGTGGCCCCA
CCTGCCCCCAAGCCCACCCAGGCTGGGGAAGGAACGCTGTCAGAGGCCCTGCTGCAGCTGCAGTTTGATG
ATGAAGACCTGGGGGCCTTGCTTGGCAACAGCACAGACCCAGCTGTGTTCACAGACCTGGCATCCGTCGA
CAACTCCGAGTTTCAGCAGCTGCTGAACCAGGGCATACCTGTGGCCCCCCACACAACTGAGCCCATGCTG
ATGGAGTACCCTGAGGCTATAACTCGCCTAGTGACAGGGGCCCAGAGGCCCCCCGACCCAGCTCCTGCTC
CACTGGGGGCCCCGGGGCTCCCCAATGGCCTCCTTTCAGGAGATGAAGACTTCTCCTCCATTGCGGACAT
GGACTTCTCAGCCCTGCTGAGTCAGATCAGCTCCTAAAGCGGCCGCGACTCTAGAGTCGACCTGCAGGCA
TGCAAGCTTGATATCAAGCTTATCGATAATCAACCTCTGGATTACAAAATTTGTGAAAGATTGACTGGTA
TTCTTAACTATGTTGCTCCTTTTACGCTATGTGGATACGCTGCTTTAATGCCTTTGTATCATGCTATTGC
TTCCCGTATGGCTTTCATTTTCTCCTCCTTGTATAAATCCTGGTTGCTGTCTCTTTATGAGGAGTTGTGG
CCCGTTGTCAGGCAACGTGGCGTGGTGTGCACTGTGTTTGCTGACGCAACCCCCACTGGTTGGGGCATTG
CCACCACCTGTCAGCTCCTTTCCGGGACTTTCGCTTTCCCCCTCCCTATTGCCACGGCGGAACTCATCGC
CGCCTGCCTTGCCCGCTGCTGGACAGGGGCTCGGCTGTTGGGCACTGACAATTCCGTGGTGTTGTCGGGG
AAATCATCGTCCTTTCCTTGGCTGCTCGCCTGTGTTGCCACCTGGATTCTGCGCGGGACGTCCTTCTGCT
ACGTCCCTTCGGCCCTCAATCCAGCGGACCTTCCTTCCCGCGGCCTGCTGCCGGCTCTGCGGCCTCTTCC
GCGTCTTCGCCTTCGCCCTCAGACGAGTCGGATCTCCCTTTGGGCCGCCTCCCCGCAT
Features (pLannotate 1.2.2; 34 found; start..end, strand, type, name):
     38..106     +  CDS            nef (fragment): NEF_HV1Z2 - Experimental evidence at protein level: Swiss-Prot protein existence level 1. Extracellular Nef protein targets CD4(+) T-lymphocytes for apoptosis by interacting with CXCR4 surface receptors. From Human immunodeficiency virus type 1 group M subtype D (isolate Z2/CDC-Z34) (HIV-1).
    108..341     +  LTR            3' LTR (ΔU3): self-inactivating 3' long terminal repeat (LTR) from HIV-1
    366..384     -  promoter       SP6 promoter: promoter for bacteriophage SP6 RNA polymerase
    612..891     +  CDS            TcR (fragment): tetracycline efflux protein; tet; confers resistance to tetracycline
    892..940     -  misc_feature   bom (fragment): basis of mobility region from pBR322
   1042..1077    -  CDS            rop (fragment): Rop protein, which maintains plasmids at low copy number; rop
   1172..1276    +  promoter       AmpR promoter: bla
   1277..2137    +  CDS            AmpR: β-lactamase; bla; confers resistance to ampicillin, carbenicillin, and related antibiotics
   2308..2896    +  rep_origin     ori: high-copy-number ColE1/pMB1/pBR322/pUC origin of replication
   3079..3135    +  CDS            lacI (fragment): lac repressor; lacI; The lac repressor binds to the lac operator to inhibit transcription in E. coli. This inhibition can be relieved by adding lactose or isopropyl-β-D-thiogalactopyranoside (IPTG).
   3142..3471    +  promoter       SV40 promoter: SV40 enhancer and early promoter
   3671..3790    +  CDS            gpt (fragment): XGPT_ECOLI - Also known as gpp, gxu. Experimental evidence at protein level: Swiss-Prot protein existence level 1. Purine salvage pathway enzyme that catalyzes the transfer of the ribosyl-5-phosphate group from 5-phospho-alpha-D-ribose 1- diphosphate (PRPP) to the N9 position of the 6-oxopurines guanine and xanthine to form the corresponding ribonucleotides GMP (guanosine 5'- monophosphate) and XMP (xanthosine 5'-monophosphate), with the release of PPi. To a lesser extent, also acts on hypoxanthine (PubMed:9100006, PubMed:3886014). Does not ribophosphorylate adenine (PubMed:3886014). From Esch
   3790..4125    +  CDS            gpt (fragment): XGPT_ECOLI - Also known as gpp, gxu. Experimental evidence at protein level: Swiss-Prot protein existence level 1. Purine salvage pathway enzyme that catalyzes the transfer of the ribosyl-5-phosphate group from 5-phospho-alpha-D-ribose 1- diphosphate (PRPP) to the N9 position of the 6-oxopurines guanine and xanthine to form the corresponding ribonucleotides GMP (guanosine 5'- monophosphate) and XMP (xanthosine 5'-monophosphate), with the release of PPi. To a lesser extent, also acts on hypoxanthine (PubMed:9100006, PubMed:3886014). Does not ribophosphorylate adenine (PubMed:3886014). From Esch
   4220..4525    +  CDS            frsA (fragment): FRSA_ECOLI - Also known as yafA. Experimental evidence at protein level: Swiss-Prot protein existence level 1. Catalyzes the hydrolysis of esters (PubMed:15808744). Displays esterase activity toward pNP-butyrate (PubMed:15808744). May stimulate mixed-acid fermentation by acting as a fermentation/respiration switch that down-regulates respiration and up- regulates fermentation rates (PubMed:15169777). From Escherichia coli (strain K12).
   4529..4603    +  CDS            small t antigen (fragment): SV40 (simian virus 40) small t antigen
   4605..4670    +  intron         small t intron: SV40 (simian virus 40) small t antigen intron
   4800..4820    +  CDS            SV40 NLS: nuclear localization signal of SV40 (simian virus 40) large T antigen
   5139..5222    +  CDS            large T antigen (fragment): large T antigen from SV40 (simian virus 40)
   5245..5379    +  polyA_signal   SV40 poly(A) signal: SV40 polyadenylation signal
   5546..5875    +  CDS            nef (fragment): NEF_HV1BR - Experimental evidence at protein level: Swiss-Prot protein existence level 1. Extracellular Nef protein targets CD4(+) T-lymphocytes for apoptosis by interacting with CXCR4 surface receptors (PubMed:14990729). From Human immunodeficiency virus type 1 group M subtype B (isolate BRU/LAI) (HIV-1).
   5923..6180    +  LTR            5' LTR (truncated): truncated 5' long terminal repeat (LTR) from HIV-1
   6227..6352    +  misc_feature   HIV-1 Ψ: packaging signal of human immunodeficiency virus type 1
   6336..6674    +  CDS            HIV-1 gag (fragment): gag protein from human immunodeficiency virus 1; gag
   6849..7082    +  misc_feature   RRE: The Rev response element (RRE) of HIV-1 allows for Rev-dependent mRNA export from the nucleus to the cytoplasm.
   7459..7559    +  CDS            Rev (fragment): human immunodeficiency virus 1 (HIV-1) Rev protein; rev; enhances nuclear export of unspliced and incompletely spliced viral mRNAs
   7596..7713    +  misc_feature   cPPT/CTS: central polypurine tract and central termination sequence of HIV-1
   7750..7782    -  misc_feature   MCS (fragment): pBluescript multiple cloning site
   7866..8273    +  promoter       SFFV promoter: spleen focus-forming virus long terminal repeat (LTR) promoter
   8292..8357    +  CDS            3xFLAG: three tandem FLAG® epitope tags, followed by an enterokinase cleavage site
   9183..9554    +  CDS            RelA (p65) AD: transcriptional activation domain of human RelA, also known as p65 (O'Shea and Perkins, 2008)
   9569..9599    +  misc_feature   MCS (fragment): pUC18/19 multiple cloning site
   9600..9618    +  misc_feature   MCS (fragment): pBluescript multiple cloning site
   9618..10206   +  misc_feature   WPRE: woodchuck hepatitis virus posttranscriptional regulatory element
  10207..21      +  misc_feature   MCS (fragment) (across the origin): pBluescript multiple cloning site
