[The description below was written by a language model from this plasmid's Addgene catalogue record and pLannotate feature annotations shown in this document.]
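Description:
pMZ-347 is a lentiviral transfer plasmid built on the pHR backbone for stable, constitutive expression of a synthetic zinc-finger transcription regulator (synZiFTR) in mammalian cells. It is propagated in E. coli through a high-copy ColE1/pUC-type origin and selected with ampicillin via the AmpR (β-lactamase) gene. The backbone also carries remnants typical of older pHR vectors: fragments of TcR, bom, rop and lacI, and an SV40 promoter followed by fragmented gpt sequence, the small t intron and an SV40 poly(A) signal. These lie outside the proviral region and are not described as functional parts of the design.

The packaged region runs from a truncated HIV-1 5' LTR through the Ψ packaging signal, a partial gag sequence, the RRE for Rev-dependent nuclear export and the cPPT/CTS, to a ΔU3 self-inactivating 3' LTR. This arrangement allows the genome to be packaged when helper functions are supplied in trans, and leaves the integrated provirus without LTR promoter activity. Within it, the SFFV promoter drives a single fusion protein: an N-terminal 3xFLAG tag, a nuclear localization signal, a synthetic zinc-finger DNA-binding array and the human RelA (p65) transcriptional activation domain, followed by a WPRE to enhance transcript expression. The NLS and zinc-finger portion fall in an unannotated stretch of the feature table between the FLAG tag and the p65 domain. The record is inconsistent about the array's identity, since the purpose line names ZF10 while the insert name lists ZF1.

The resulting activator is meant to bind its cognate synthetic zinc-finger sites and switch on a matched reporter or therapeutic gene. It serves as a constitutively active component of synthetic gene circuits for controlling human cell function.
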