Addgene plasmid #195458: pMZ-347
Purpose: Lentiviral Integratable, constitutive expression of synZiFTR: ZF10-p65
Depositing lab: Ahmad Khalil. Depositing organization: Boston University Main Campus. Publication: Multidimensional control of therapeutic human cell function with synthetic gene circuits. Li HS, Israni DV, Gagnon KA, Gan KA, Raymond MH, Sander JD, Roybal KT, Joung JK, Wong WW, Khalil AS. Science. 2022 Dec 16;378(6625):1227-1234. doi: 10.1126/science.ade0156. Epub 2022 Dec 15. PubMed 36520914.
Backbone
  Vector backbone: pHR
  Vector type: Mammalian Expression, Lentiviral
Growth in bacteria
  Bacterial resistance: Ampicillin, 100 μg/mL
  Growth temperature: 37°C
  Growth strain: NEB Stable
  Copy number: Unknown
Gene/Insert
  Gene/Insert name: pSFFV - 3XFLAG - NLS - ZF1 - p65
  Species: Synthetic
  Cloning method: Gibson Cloning
Terms and licenses: Academic/Nonprofit Terms; Industry Terms: Not Available to Industry
How to cite: pMZ-347 was a gift from Ahmad Khalil (Addgene plasmid # 195458 ; http://n2t.net/addgene:195458 ; RRID:Addgene_195458)
